>Addgene plasmid #41901 | pBABE HA Chk2 WT | addgene full sequence | sequence record 410041 | Addgene NGS Result
CTGCAGCCTGAATATGGGCCAAACAGGATATCTGTGGTAAGCAGTTCCTGCCCCGGCTCAGGGCCAAGAA
CAGATGGAACAGCTGAATATGGGCCAAACAGGATATCTGTGGTAAGCAGTTCCTGCCCCGGCTCAGGGCC
AAGAACAGATGGTCCCCAGATGCGGTCCAGCCCTCAGCAGTTTCTAGAGAACCATCAGATGTTTCCAGGG
TGCCCCAAGGACCTGAAATGACCCTGTGCCTTATTTGAACTAACCAATCAGTTCGCTTCTCGCTTCTGTT
CGCGCGCTTCTGCTCCCCGAGCTCAATAAAAGAGCCCACAACCCCTCACTCGGGGCGCCAGTCCTCCGAT
TGACTGAGTCGCCCGGGTACCCGTGTATCCAATAAACCCTCTTGCAGTTGCATCCGACTTGTGGTCTCGC
TGTTCCTTGGGAGGGTCTCCTCTGAGTGATTGACTACCCGTCAGCGGGGGTCTTTCATTTGGGGGCTCGT
CCGGGATCGGGAGACCCCTGCCCAGGGACCACCGACCCACCACCGGGAGGCAAGCTGGCCAGCAACTTAT
CTGTGTCTGTCCGATTGTCTAGTGTCTATGACTGATTTTATGCGCCTGCGTCGGTACTAGTTAGCTAACT
AGCTCTGTATCTGGCGGACCCGTGGTGGAACTGACGAGTTCTGAACACCCGGCCGCAACCCTGGGAGACG
TCCCAGGGACTTTGGGGGCCGTTTTTGTGGCCCGACCTGAGGAAGGGAGTCGATGTGGAATCCGACCCCG
TCAGGATATGTGGTTCTGGTAGGAGACGAGAACCTAAAACAGTTCCCGCCTCCGTCTGAATTTTTGCTTT
CGGTTTGGAACCGAAGCCGCGCGTCTTGTCTGCTGCAGCGCTGCAGCATCGTTCTGTGTTGTCTCTGTCT
GACTGTGTTTCTGTATTTGTCTGAAAATTAGGGCCAGACTGTTACCACTCCCTTAAGTTTGACCTTAGGT
CACTGGAAAGATGTCGAGCGGATCGCTCACAACCAGTCGGTAGATGTCAAGAAGAGACGTTGGGTTACCT
TCTGCTCTGCAGAATGGCCAACCTTTAACGTCGGATGGCCGCGAGACGGCACCTTTAACCGAGACCTCAT
CACCCAGGTTAAGATCAAGGTCTTTTCACCTGGCCCGCATGGACACCCAGACCAGGTCCCCTACATCGTG
ACCTGGGAAGCCTTGGCTTTTGACCCCCCTCCCTGGGTCAAGCCCTTTGTACACCCTAAGCCTCCGCCTC
CTCTTCCTCCATCCGCCCCGTCTCTCCCCCTTGAACCTCCTCGTTCGACCCCGCCTCGATCCTCCCTTTA
TCCAGCCCTCACTCCTTCTCTAGGCGCCGGCCGGATCCCAGTGTGGTGGTACGTAGGAATTCATGGCTTA
CCCATACGATGTTCCAGATTACGCTAGCTTGGGTGGTCATATGGCCATGGAGGCCCCATCCATCACACTG
GCGGCCAATTCCATGTCTCGGGAGTCGGATGTTGAGGCTCAGCAGTCTCATGGCAGCAGTGCCTGTTCAC
AGCCCCATGGCAGCGTTACCCAGTCCCAAGGCTCCTCCTCACAGTCCCAGGGCATATCCAGCTCCTCTAC
CAGCACGATGCCAAACTCCAGCCAGTCCTCTCACTCCAGCTCTGGGACACTGAGCTCCTTAGAGACAGTG
TCCACTCAGGAACTCTATTCTATTCCTGAGGACCAAGAACCTGAGGACCAAGAACCTGAGGAGCCTACCC
CTGCCCCCTGGGCTCGATTATGGGCCCTTCAGGATGGATTTGCCAATCTTGAATGTGTGAATGACAACTA
CTGGTTTGGGAGGGACAAAAGCTGTGAATATTGCTTTGATGAACCACTGCTGAAAAGAACAGATAAATAC
CGAACATACAGCAAGAAACACTTTCGGATTTTCAGGGAAGTGGGTCCTAAAAACTCTTACATTGCATACA
TAGAAGATCACAGTGGCAATGGAACCTTTGTAAATACAGAGCTTGTAGGGAAAGGAAAACGCCGTCCTTT
GAATAACAATTCTGAAATTGCACTGTCACTAAGCAGAAATAAAGTTTTTGTCTTTTTTGATCTGACTGTA
GATGATCAGTCAGTTTATCCTAAGGCATTAAGAGATGAATACATCATGTCAAAAACTCTTGGAAGTGGTG
CCTGTGGAGAGGTAAAGCTGGCTTTCGAGAGGAAAACATGTAAGAAAGTAGCCATAAAGATCATCAGCAA
AAGGAAGTTTGCTATTGGTTCAGCAAGAGAGGCAGACCCAGCTCTCAATGTTGAAACAGAAATAGAAATT
TTGAAAAAGCTAAATCATCCTTGCATCATCAAGATTAAAAACTTTTTTGATGCAGAAGATTATTATATTG
TTTTGGAATTGATGGAAGGGGGAGAGCTGTTTGACAAAGTGGTGGGGAATAAACGCCTGAAAGAAGCTAC
CTGCAAGCTCTATTTTTACCAGATGCTCTTGGCTGTGCAGTACCTTCATGAAAACGGTATTATACACCGT
GACTTAAAGCCAGAGAATGTTTTACTGTCATCTCAAGAAGAGGACTGTCTTATAAAGATTACTGATTTTG
GGCACTCCAAGATTTTGGGAGAGACCTCTCTCATGAGAACCTTATGTGGAACCCCCACCTACTTGGCGCC
TGAAGTTCTTGTTTCTGTTGGGACTGCTGGGTATAACCGTGCTGTGGACTGCTGGAGTTTAGGAGTTATT
CTTTTTATCTGCCTTAGTGGGTATCCACCTTTCTCTGAGCATAGGACTCAAGTGTCACTGAAGGATCAGA
TCACCAGTGGAAAATACAACTTCATTCCTGAAGTCTGGGCAGAAGTCTCAGAGAAAGCTCTGGACCTTGT
CAAGAAGTTGTTGGTAGTGGATCCAAAGGCACGTTTTACGACAGAAGAAGCCTTAAGACACCCGTGGCTT
CAGGATGAAGACATGAAGAGAAAGTTTCAAGATCTTCTGTCTGAGGAAAATGAATCCACAGCTCTACCCC
AGGTTCTAGCCCAGCCTTCTACTAGTCGAAAGCGGCCCCGTGAAGGGGAAGCCGAGGGTGCCGAGACCAC
AAAGCGCCCAGCTGTGTGTGCTGCTGTGTTGTGAACTCCGTGGTTTGAACACTCTAGGGCCGCTCGAGGT
CGACCCTGTGGAATGTGTGTCAGTTAGGGTGTGGAAAGTCCCCAGGCTCCCCAGCAGGCAGAAGTATGCA
AAGCATGCATCTCAATTAGTCAGCAACCAGGTGTGGAAAGTCCCCAGGCTCCCCAGCAGGCAGAAGTATG
CAAAGCATGCATCTCAATTAGTCAGCAACCATAGTCCCGCCCCTAACTCCGCCCATCCCGCCCCTAACTC
CGCCCAGTTCCGCCCATTCTCCGCCCCATGGCTGACTAATTTTTTTTATTTATGCAGAGGCCGAGGCCGC
CTCGGCCTCTGAGCTATTCCAGAAGTAGTGAGGAGGCTTTTTTGGAGGCCTAGGCTTTTGCAAAAAGCTT
ACCATGACCGAGTACAAGCCCACGGTGCGCCTCGCCACCCGCGACGACGTCCCCAGGGCCGTACGCACCC
TCGCCGCCGCGTTCGCCGACTACCCCGCCACGCGCCACACCGTCGATCCGGACCGCCACATCGAGCGGGT
CACCGAGCTGCAAGAACTCTTCCTCACGCGCGTCGGGCTCGACATCGGCAAGGTGTGGGTCGCGGACGAC
GGCGCCGCGGTGGCGGTCTGGACCACGCCGGAGAGCGTCGAAGCGGGGGCGGTGTTCGCCGAGATCGGCC
CGCGCATGGCCGAGTTGAGCGGTTCCCGGCTGGCCGCGCAGCAACAGATGGAAGGCCTCCTGGCGCCGCA
CCGGCCCAAGGAGCCCGCGTGGTTCCTGGCCACCGTCGGCGTCTCGCCCGACCACCAGGGCAAGGGTCTG
GGCAGCGCCGTCGTGCTCCCCGGAGTGGAGGCGGCCGAGCGCGCCGGGGTGCCCGCCTTCCTGGAGACCT
CCGCGCCCCGCAACCTCCCCTTCTACGAGCGGCTCGGCTTCACCGTCACCGCCGACGTCGAGGTGCCCGA
AGGACCGCGCACCTGGTGCATGACCCGCAAGCCCGGTGCCTGACGCCCGCCCCACGACCCGCAGCGCCCG
ACCGAAAGGAGCGCACGACCCCATGCATCGATAAAATAAAAGATTTTATTTAGTCTCCAGAAAAAGGGGG
GAATGAAAGACCCCACCTGTAGGTTTGGCAAGCTAGCTTAAGTAACGCCATTTTGCAAGGCATGGAAAAA
TACATAACTGAGAATAGAGAAGTTCAGATCAAGGTCAGGAACAGATGGAACAGCTGAATATGGGCCAAAC
AGGATATCTGTGGTAAGCAGTTCCTGCCCCGGCTCAGGGCCAAGAACAGATGGAACAGCTGAATATGGGC
CAAACAGGATATCTGTGGTAAGCAGTTCCTGCCCCGGCTCAGGGCCAAGAACAGATGGTCCCCAGATGCG
GTCCAGCCCTCAGCAGTTTCTAGAGAACCATCAGATGTTTCCAGGGTGCCCCAAGGACCTGAAATGACCC
TGTGCCTTATTTGAACTAACCAATCAGTTCGCTTCTCGCTTCTGTTCGCGCGCTTCTGCTCCCCGAGCTC
AATAAAAGAGCCCACAACCCCTCACTCGGGGCGCCAGTCCTCCGATTGACTGAGTCGCCCGGGTACCCGT
GTATCCAATAAACCCTCTTGCAGTTGCATCCGACTTGTGGTCTCGCTGTTCCTTGGGAGGGTCTCCTCTG
AGTGATTGACTACCCGTCAGCGGGGGTCTTTCACATGCAGCATGTATCAAAATTAATTTGGTTTTTTTTC
TTAAGTATTTACATTAAATGGCCATAGTTGCATTAATGAATCGGCCAACGCGCGGGGAGAGGCGGTTTGC
GTATTGGGCGCTCTTCCGCTTCCTCGCTCACTGACTCGCTGCGCTCGGTCGTTCGGCTGCGGCGAGCGGT
ATCAGCTCACTCAAAGGCGGTAATACGGTTATCCACAGAATCAGGGGATAACGCAGGAAAGAACATGTGA
GCAAAAGGCCAGCAAAAGGCCAGGAACCGTAAAAAGGCCGCGTTGCTGGCGTTTTTCCATAGGCTCCGCC
CCCCTGACGAGCATCACAAAAATCGACGCTCAAGTCAGAGGTGGCGAAACCCGACAGGACTATAAAGATA
CCAGGCGTTTCCCCCTGGAAGCTCCCTCGTGCGCTCTCCTGTTCCGACCCTGCCGCTTACCGGATACCTG
TCCGCCTTTCTCCCTTCGGGAAGCGTGGCGCTTTCTCATAGCTCACGCTGTAGGTATCTCAGTTCGGTGT
AGGTCGTTCGCTCCAAGCTGGGCTGTGTGCACGAACCCCCCGTTCAGCCCGACCGCTGCGCCTTATCCGG
TAACTATCGTCTTGAGTCCAACCCGGTAAGACACGACTTATCGCCACTGGCAGCAGCCACTGGTAACAGG
ATTAGCAGAGCGAGGTATGTAGGCGGTGCTACAGAGTTCTTGAAGTGGTGGCCTAACTACGGCTACACTA
GAAGAACAGTATTTGGTATCTGCGCTCTGCTGAAGCCAGTTACCTTCGGAAAAAGAGTTGGTAGCTCTTG
ATCCGGCAAACAAACCACCGCTGGTAGCGGTGGTTTTTTTGTTTGCAAGCAGCAGATTACGCGCAGAAAA
AAAGGATCTCAAGAAGATCCTTTGATCTTTTCTACGGGGTCTGACGCTCAGTGGAACGAAAACTCACGTT
AAGGGATTTTGGTCATGAGATTATCAAAAAGGATCTTCACCTAGATCCTTTTGCGGCCGCAAATCAATCT
AAAGTATATATGAGTAAACTTGGTCTGACAGTTACCAATGCTTAATCAGTGAGGCACCTATCTCAGCGAT
CTGTCTATTTCGTTCATCCATAGTTGCCTGACTCCCCGTCGTGTAGATAACTACGATACGGGAGGGCTTA
CCATCTGGCCCCAGTGCTGCAATGATACCGCGAGACCCACGCTCACCGGCTCCAGATTTATCAGCAATAA
ACCAGCCAGCCGGAAGGGCCGAGCGCAGAAGTGGTCCTGCAACTTTATCCGCCTCCATCCAGTCTATTAA
TTGTTGCCGGGAAGCTAGAGTAAGTAGTTCGCCAGTTAATAGTTTGCGCAACGTTGTTGCCATTGCTACA
GGCATCGTGGTGTCACGCTCGTCGTTTGGTATGGCTTCATTCAGCTCCGGTTCCCAACGATCAAGGCGAG
TTACATGATCCCCCATGTTGTGCAAAAAAGCGGTTAGCTCCTTCGGTCCTCCGATCGTTGTCAGAAGTAA
GTTGGCCGCAGTGTTATCACTCATGGTTATGGCAGCACTGCATAATTCTCTTACTGTCATGCCATCCGTA
AGATGCTTTTCTGTGACTGGTGAGTACTCAACCAAGTCATTCTGAGAATAGTGTATGCGGCGACCGAGTT
GCTCTTGCCCGGCGTCAATACGGGATAATACCGCGCCACATAGCAGAACTTTAAAAGTGCTCATCATTGG
AAAACGTTCTTCGGGGCGAAAACTCTCAAGGATCTTACCGCTGTTGAGATCCAGTTCGATGTAACCCACT
CGTGCACCCAACTGATCTTCAGCATCTTTTACTTTCACCAGCGTTTCTGGGTGAGCAAAAACAGGAAGGC
AAAATGCCGCAAAAAAGGGAATAAGGGCGACACGGAAATGTTGAATACTCATACTCTTCCTTTTTCAATA
TTATTGAAGCATTTATCAGGGTTATTGTCTCATGAGCGGATACATATTTGAATGTATTTAGAAAAATAAA
CAAATAGGGGTTCCGCGCACATTTCCCCGAAAAGTGCCAC
Features (pLannotate 1.2.2; 13 found; start..end, strand, type, name):
      8..477     +  LTR            LTR: long terminal repeat from Moloney murine leukemia virus
    601..875     +  misc_feature   MESV Ψ (fragment): packaging signal of murine embryonic stem cell virus
    942..1358    +  CDS            gag (truncated): truncated Moloney murine leukemia virus (MMLV) gag gene lacking the start codon
   1399..1425    +  CDS            3xHA (fragment): three tandem HA epitope tags
   1483..3111    +  CDS            CHEK2: CHK2_HUMAN - Also known as CDS1, CHK2, RAD53. Experimental evidence at protein level: Swiss-Prot protein existence level 1. Serine/threonine-protein kinase which is required for checkpoint-mediated cell cycle arrest, activation of DNA repair and apoptosis in response to the presence of DNA double-strand breaks. May also negatively regulate cell cycle progression during unperturbed cell cycles. Following activation, phosphorylates numerous effectors preferentially at the consensus sequence [L-X-R-X-X-S/T]. Regulates cell cycle checkpoint arrest through phosphorylation of CDC25A, CDC25B and CDC2
   3165..3494    +  promoter       SV40 promoter: SV40 enhancer and early promoter
   3504..4103    +  CDS            PuroR: puromycin N-acetyltransferase; pac from Streptomyces alboniger; confers resistance to puromycin
   4202..4323    +  LTR            3' LTR (ΔU3) (fragment): self-inactivating 3' long terminal repeat (LTR) from Moloney murine leukemia virus
   4324..4793    +  LTR            LTR: long terminal repeat from Moloney murine leukemia virus
   4859..4911    -  CDS            lacI (fragment): lac repressor; lacI; The lac repressor binds to the lac operator to inhibit transcription in E. coli. This inhibition can be relieved by adding lactose or isopropyl-β-D-thiogalactopyranoside (IPTG).
   5094..5682    -  rep_origin     ori: high-copy-number ColE1/pMB1/pBR322/pUC origin of replication
   5842..6702    -  CDS            AmpR: β-lactamase; bla; confers resistance to ampicillin, carbenicillin, and related antibiotics
   6703..6807    -  promoter       AmpR promoter: bla
