[The description below was written by a language model from this plasmid's Addgene catalogue record and pLannotate feature annotations shown in this document.]
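Description:
pBABE HA Chk2 WT is a Moloney murine leukemia virus-based retroviral expression plasmid built on the pBABE-puro backbone, designed for stable delivery of wild-type human CHK2 (CHEK2) into mammalian cells. In bacteria it is maintained through a high-copy ColE1/pUC-type origin and selected with ampicillin via the β-lactamase gene and its native promoter. The sequenced record is about 6.8 kb, consistent with a roughly 5 kb backbone plus the insert.

The retroviral unit is bounded by MoMLV long terminal repeats. Downstream of the 5' LTR lie a packaging signal (annotated as an MESV Ψ fragment) and a truncated gag segment lacking its start codon, which together promote efficient encapsidation of the genomic RNA when the plasmid is introduced into a packaging cell line that supplies the viral proteins in trans. No separate internal promoter is annotated upstream of the insert, so the CHEK2 open reading frame is expected to be transcribed from the 5' LTR, as is usual for pBABE vectors. The coding sequence carries an N-terminal HA epitope; the short annotation (a fragment of a 3xHA feature) is consistent with a single HA tag, allowing detection or immunoprecipitation of the exogenous protein. Following the insert, an SV40 enhancer/early promoter drives puromycin N-acetyltransferase, permitting puromycin selection of transduced cells. The small ΔU3 LTR fragment and lacI fragment calls appear to be partial annotation matches rather than functional elements.

CHK2 is a serine/threonine checkpoint kinase acting in cell cycle arrest, DNA repair and apoptosis after DNA double-strand breaks. The plasmid is associated with a study of ATM and ATR substrates in the DNA damage response, and it suits stable expression of tagged wild-type CHK2 in such work.
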