Addgene plasmid #41901: pBABE HA Chk2 WT
Depositing lab: Stephen Elledge. Depositing organization: Harvard Medical School. Publication: ATM and ATR substrate analysis reveals extensive protein networks responsive to DNA damage. Matsuoka S, Ballif BA, Smogorzewska A, McDonald ER 3rd, Hurov KE, Luo J, Bakalarski CE, Zhao Z, Solimini N, Lerenthal Y, Shiloh Y, Gygi SP, Elledge SJ. Science. 2007 May 25;316(5828):1160-6. 10.1126/science.1140321 PubMed 17525332.
Backbone
  Vector backbone: pBABE-puro
  Backbone size w/o insert (bp): 5000
  Vector type: Mammalian Expression, Retroviral
  Selectable markers: Puromycin
Growth in bacteria
  Bacterial resistance: Ampicillin, 100 μg/mL
  Growth temperature: 37°C
  Growth strain: DH5alpha
  Copy number: Unknown
Gene/Insert
  Gene/Insert name: CHK2
  Species: H. sapiens (human)
  Entrez Gene: CHEK2 (a.k.a. CDS1, CHK2, HuCds1, LFS2, PP1425, RAD53, TPDS4, hCds1)
  Tag / fusion protein: HA (N terminal on insert)
Terms and licenses: Academic/Nonprofit Terms; Industry Terms: Not Available to Industry
How to cite: pBABE HA Chk2 WT was a gift from Stephen Elledge (Addgene plasmid # 41901 ; http://n2t.net/addgene:41901 ; RRID:Addgene_41901)
