>Addgene plasmid #41901 | pBABE HA Chk2 WT | addgene partial sequence | sequence record 62245 | pBABE5
CAGTGTGGTGGTACGTAGGAATTCATGGCTTACCCATACGATGTTCCAGATTACGCTAGCTTGGGTGGTC
ATATGGCCATGGAGGCCCCATCCATCACACTGGCGGCCAATTCCATGTCTCGGGAGTCGGATGTTGAGGC
TCAGCAGTCTCATGGCAGCAGTGCCTGTTCACAGCCCCATGGCAGCGTTACCCAGTCCCAAGGCTCCTCC
TCACAGTCCCAGGGCATATCCAGCTCCTCTACCAGCACGATGCCAAACTCCAGCCAGTCCTCTCACTCCA
GCTCTGGGACACTGAGCTCCTTAGAGACAGTGTCCACTCAGGAACTCTATTCTATTCCTGAGGACCAAGA
ACCTGAGGACCAAGAACCTGAGGAGCCTACCCCTGCCCCCTGGGCTCGATTATGGGCCCTTCAGGATGGA
TTTGCCAATCTTGAATGTGTGAATGACAACTACTGGTTTGGGAGGGACAAAAGCTGTGAATATTGCTTTG
ATGAACCACTGCTGAAAAGAACAGATAAATACCGAACATACAGCAAGAAACACTTTCGGATTTTCAGGGA
AGTGGGTCCTAAAAACTCTTACATTGCATACATAGAAGATCACAGTGGCAATGGAACCTTTGTAAATACA
GAGCTTGTAGGGAAAGGAAAACGCCGTCCTTTGAATAACAATTCTGAAATTGCACTGTCACTAAGCAGAA
ATAAAGTTTTTGTCTTTTTTGATCTGACTGTAGATGATCAGTCAGTTTATCCTAAGGCATTAAGAGATGA
ATACATCATGTCAAAAACTCTTGGAAGTGGTGCCTGTGGAGAGGTAAAGCTGGCTTTCGAGAGGAAAACA
TGTAAGAAAGTAGCCATAAAGATCATCAGCAAAAGGAAGTTTGCTATTGGTTCAGCAAGAGAGGCAGACC
CAGCTCTCAATGTTGAAACAGAAATAGAAATTTTGAAAAAGCTAAATCATCCTTG
