>Addgene plasmid #41901 | pBABE HA Chk2 WT | addgene partial sequence | sequence record 62247 | pBABE3 5'-ACCCTAACTGACACACATTCC-3'
CCTAGAGTGTTCAACCACGGAGTTCACAACACAGCAGCACACACAGCTGGGCGCTTTGTGGTCTCGGCAC
CCTCGGCTTCCCCTTCACGGGGCCGCTTTCGACTAGTAGAAGGCTGGGCTAGAACCTGGGGTAGAGCTGT
GGATTCATTTTCCTCAGACAGAAGATCTTGAAACTTTCTCTTCATGTCTTCATCCTGAAGCCACGGGTGT
CTTAAGGCTTCTTCTGTCGTAAAACGTGCCTTTGGATCCACTACCAACAACTTCTTGACAAGGTCCAGAG
CTTTCTCTGAGACTTCTGCCCAGACTTCAGGAATGAAGTTGTATTTTCCACTGGTGATCTGATCCTTCAG
TGACACTTGAGTCCTATGCTCAGAGAAAGGTGGATACCCACTAAGGCAGATAAAAAGAATAACTCCTAAA
CTCCAGCAGTCCACAGCACGGTTATACCCAGCAGTCCCAACAGAAACAAGAACTTCAGGCGCCAAGTAGG
TGGGGGTTCCACATAAGGTTCTCATGAGAGAGGTCTCTCCCAAAATCTTGGAGTGCCCAAAATCAGTAAT
CTTTATAAGACAGTCCTCTTCTTGAGATGACAGTAAAACATTCTCTGGCTTTAAGTCACGGTGTATAATA
CCGTTTTCATGAAGGTACTGCACAGCCAAGAGCATCTGGTAAAAATAGAGCTTGCAGGTAGCTTCTTTCA
GGCGTTTATTCCCCACCACTTTGTCAAACAGCTCTCCCCCTTCCATCAATTCCAAAACAATATAATAATC
TTCTGCATCAAAAAAGTTTTTAATCTTGATGATGCAAGGATGATTTAGCTTTTTCAATTCTATTC
